>Addgene plasmid #186940 | px459-H3f3a KO sgRNA | addgene full sequence | sequence record 368878 | Addgene NGS Result
GAGGGCCTATTTCCCATGATTCCTTCATATTTGCATATACGATACAAGGCTGTTAGAGAGATAATTGGAA
TTAATTTGACTGTAAACACAAAGATATTAGTACAAAATACGTGACGTAGAAAGTAATAATTTCTTGGGTA
GTTTGCAGTTTTAAAATTATGTTTTAAAATGGACTATCATATGCTTACCGTAACTTGAAAGTATTTCGAT
TTCTTGGCTTTATATATCTTGTGGAAAGGACGAAACACCGTAGAAATACCTGTAACGATGGTTTTAGAGC
TAGAAATAGCAAGTTAAAATAAGGCTAGTCCGTTATCAACTTGAAAAAGTGGCACCGAGTCGGTGCTTTT
TTGTTTTAGAGCTAGAAATAGCAAGTTAAAATAAGGCTAGTCCGTTTTTAGCGCGTGCGCCAATTCTGCA
GACAAATGGCTCTAGAGGTACCCGTTACATAACTTACGGTAAATGGCCCGCCTGGCTGACCGCCCAACGA
CCCCCGCCCATTGACGTCAATAGTAACGCCAATAGGGACTTTCCATTGACGTCAATGGGTGGAGTATTTA
CGGTAAACTGCCCACTTGGCAGTACATCAAGTGTATCATATGCCAAGTACGCCCCCTATTGACGTCAATG
ACGGTAAATGGCCCGCCTGGCATTGTGCCCAGTACATGACCTTATGGGACTTTCCTACTTGGCAGTACAT
CTACGTATTAGTCATCGCTATTACCATGGTCGAGGTGAGCCCCACGTTCTGCTTCACTCTCCCCATCTCC
CCCCCCTCCCCACCCCCAATTTTGTATTTATTTATTTTTTAATTATTTTGTGCAGCGATGGGGGCGGGGG
GGGGGGGGGGGCGCGCGCCRGGSGGGGSGGGGGGGGGGGGGGGGGGGGGGGGGGSGRGGSGGRGAGGTGC
GGCGGCAGCCAATCAGAGCGGCGCGCTCCGAAAGTTTCCTTTTATGGCGAGGCGGCGGCGGCGGCGGCCC
TATAAAAAGCGAAGCGCGCGGCGGGCGGGAGTCGCTGCGCGCTGCCTTCGCCCCGTGCCCCGCTCCGCCG
CCGCCTCGCGCCGCCCGCCCCGGCTCTGACTGACCGCGTTACTCCCACAGGTGAGCGGGCGGGACGGCCC
TTCTCCTCCGGGCTGTAATTAGCTGAGCAAGAGGTAAGGGTTTAAGGGATGGTTGGTTGGTGGGGTATTA
ATGTTTAATTACCTGGAGCACCTGCCTGAAATCACTTTTTTTCAGGTTGGACCGGTGCCACCATGGACTA
TAAGGACCACGACGGAGACTACAAGGATCATGATATTGATTACAAAGACGATGACGATAAGATGGCCCCA
AAGAAGAAGCGGAAGGTCGGTATCCACGGAGTCCCAGCAGCCGACAAGAAGTACAGCATCGGCCTGGACA
TCGGCACCAACTCTGTGGGCTGGGCCGTGATCACCGACGAGTACAAGGTGCCCAGCAAGAAATTCAAGGT
GCTGGGCAACACCGACCGGCACAGCATCAAGAAGAACCTGATCGGAGCCCTGCTGTTCGACAGCGGCGAA
ACAGCCGAGGCCACCCGGCTGAAGAGAACCGCCAGAAGAAGATACACCAGACGGAAGAACCGGATCTGCT
ATCTGCAAGAGATCTTCAGCAACGAGATGGCCAAGGTGGACGACAGCTTCTTCCACAGACTGGAAGAGTC
CTTCCTGGTGGAAGAGGATAAGAAGCACGAGCGGCACCCCATCTTCGGCAACATCGTGGACGAGGTGGCC
TACCACGAGAAGTACCCCACCATCTACCACCTGAGAAAGAAACTGGTGGACAGCACCGACAAGGCCGACC
TGCGGCTGATCTATCTGGCCCTGGCCCACATGATCAAGTTCCGGGGCCACTTCCTGATCGAGGGCGACCT
GAACCCCGACAACAGCGACGTGGACAAGCTGTTCATCCAGCTGGTGCAGACCTACAACCAGCTGTTCGAG
GAAAACCCCATCAACGCCAGCGGCGTGGACGCCAAGGCCATCCTGTCTGCCAGACTGAGCAAGAGCAGAC
GGCTGGAAAATCTGATCGCCCAGCTGCCCGGCGAGAAGAAGAATGGCCTGTTCGGAAACCTGATTGCCCT
GAGCCTGGGCCTGACCCCCAACTTCAAGAGCAACTTCGACCTGGCCGAGGATGCCAAACTGCAGCTGAGC
AAGGACACCTACGACGACGACCTGGACAACCTGCTGGCCCAGATCGGCGACCAGTACGCCGACCTGTTTC
TGGCCGCCAAGAACCTGTCCGACGCCATCCTGCTGAGCGACATCCTGAGAGTGAACACCGAGATCACCAA
GGCCCCCCTGAGCGCCTCTATGATCAAGAGATACGACGAGCACCACCAGGACCTGACCCTGCTGAAAGCT
CTCGTGCGGCAGCAGCTGCCTGAGAAGTACAAAGAGATTTTCTTCGACCAGAGCAAGAACGGCTACGCCG
GCTACATTGACGGCGGAGCCAGCCAGGAAGAGTTCTACAAGTTCATCAAGCCCATCCTGGAAAAGATGGA
CGGCACCGAGGAACTGCTCGTGAAGCTGAACAGAGAGGACCTGCTGCGGAAGCAGCGGACCTTCGACAAC
GGCAGCATCCCCCACCAGATCCACCTGGGAGAGCTGCACGCCATTCTGCGGCGGCAGGAAGATTTTTACC
CATTCCTGAAGGACAACCGGGAAAAGATCGAGAAGATCCTGACCTTCCGCATCCCCTACTACGTGGGCCC
TCTGGCCAGGGGAAACAGCAGATTCGCCTGGATGACCAGAAAGAGCGAGGAAACCATCACCCCCTGGAAC
TTCGAGGAAGTGGTGGACAAGGGCGCTTCCGCCCAGAGCTTCATCGAGCGGATGACCAACTTCGATAAGA
ACCTGCCCAACGAGAAGGTGCTGCCCAAGCACAGCCTGCTGTACGAGTACTTCACCGTGTATAACGAGCT
GACCAAAGTGAAATACGTGACCGAGGGAATGAGAAAGCCCGCCTTCCTGAGCGGCGAGCAGAAAAAGGCC
ATCGTGGACCTGCTGTTCAAGACCAACCGGAAAGTGACCGTGAAGCAGCTGAAAGAGGACTACTTCAAGA
AAATCGAGTGCTTCGACTCCGTGGAAATCTCCGGCGTGGAAGATCGGTTCAACGCCTCCCTGGGCACATA
CCACGATCTGCTGAAAATTATCAAGGACAAGGACTTCCTGGACAATGAGGAAAACGAGGACATTCTGGAA
GATATCGTGCTGACCCTGACACTGTTTGAGGACAGAGAGATGATCGAGGAACGGCTGAAAACCTATGCCC
ACCTGTTCGACGACAAAGTGATGAAGCAGCTGAAGCGGCGGAGATACACCGGCTGGGGCAGGCTGAGCCG
GAAGCTGATCAACGGCATCCGGGACAAGCAGTCCGGCAAGACAATCCTGGATTTCCTGAAGTCCGACGGC
TTCGCCAACAGAAACTTCATGCAGCTGATCCACGACGACAGCCTGACCTTTAAAGAGGACATCCAGAAAG
CCCAGGTGTCCGGCCAGGGCGATAGCCTGCACGAGCACATTGCCAATCTGGCCGGCAGCCCCGCCATTAA
GAAGGGCATCCTGCAGACAGTGAAGGTGGTGGACGAGCTCGTGAAAGTGATGGGCCGGCACAAGCCCGAG
AACATCGTGATCGAAATGGCCAGAGAGAACCAGACCACCCAGAAGGGACAGAAGAACAGCCGCGAGAGAA
TGAAGCGGATCGAAGAGGGCATCAAAGAGCTGGGCAGCCAGATCCTGAAAGAACACCCCGTGGAAAACAC
CCAGCTGCAGAACGAGAAGCTGTACCTGTACTACCTGCAGAATGGGCGGGATATGTACGTGGACCAGGAA
CTGGACATCAACCGGCTGTCCGACTACGATGTGGACCATATCGTGCCTCAGAGCTTTCTGAAGGACGACT
CCATCGACAACAAGGTGCTGACCAGAAGCGACAAGAACCGGGGCAAGAGCGACAACGTGCCCTCCGAAGA
GGTCGTGAAGAAGATGAAGAACTACTGGCGGCAGCTGCTGAACGCCAAGCTGATTACCCAGAGAAAGTTC
GACAATCTGACCAAGGCCGAGAGAGGCGGCCTGAGCGAACTGGATAAGGCCGGCTTCATCAAGAGACAGC
TGGTGGAAACCCGGCAGATCACAAAGCACGTGGCACAGATCCTGGACTCCCGGATGAACACTAAGTACGA
CGAGAATGACAAGCTGATCCGGGAAGTGAAAGTGATCACCCTGAAGTCCAAGCTGGTGTCCGATTTCCGG
AAGGATTTCCAGTTTTACAAAGTGCGCGAGATCAACAACTACCACCACGCCCACGACGCCTACCTGAACG
CCGTCGTGGGAACCGCCCTGATCAAAAAGTACCCTAAGCTGGAAAGCGAGTTCGTGTACGGCGACTACAA
GGTGTACGACGTGCGGAAGATGATCGCCAAGAGCGAGCAGGAAATCGGCAAGGCTACCGCCAAGTACTTC
TTCTACAGCAACATCATGAACTTTTTCAAGACCGAGATTACCCTGGCCAACGGCGAGATCCGGAAGCGGC
CTCTGATCGAGACAAACGGCGAAACCGGGGAGATCGTGTGGGATAAGGGCCGGGATTTTGCCACCGTGCG
GAAAGTGCTGAGCATGCCCCAAGTGAATATCGTGAAAAAGACCGAGGTGCAGACAGGCGGCTTCAGCAAA
GAGTCTATCCTGCCCAAGAGGAACAGCGATAAGCTGATCGCCAGAAAGAAGGACTGGGACCCTAAGAAGT
ACGGCGGCTTCGACAGCCCCACCGTGGCCTATTCTGTGCTGGTGGTGGCCAAAGTGGAAAAGGGCAAGTC
CAAGAAACTGAAGAGTGTGAAAGAGCTGCTGGGGATCACCATCATGGAAAGAAGCAGCTTCGAGAAGAAT
CCCATCGACTTTCTGGAAGCCAAGGGCTACAAAGAAGTGAAAAAGGACCTGATCATCAAGCTGCCTAAGT
ACTCCCTGTTCGAGCTGGAAAACGGCCGGAAGAGAATGCTGGCCTCTGCCGGCGAACTGCAGAAGGGAAA
CGAACTGGCCCTGCCCTCCAAATATGTGAACTTCCTGTACCTGGCCAGCCACTATGAGAAGCTGAAGGGC
TCCCCCGAGGATAATGAGCAGAAACAGCTGTTTGTGGAACAGCACAAGCACTACCTGGACGAGATCATCG
AGCAGATCAGCGAGTTCTCCAAGAGAGTGATCCTGGCCGACGCTAATCTGGACAAAGTGCTGTCCGCCTA
CAACAAGCACCGGGATAAGCCCATCAGAGAGCAGGCCGAGAATATCATCCACCTGTTTACCCTGACCAAT
CTGGGAGCCCCTGCCGCCTTCAAGTACTTTGACACCACCATCGACCGGAAGAGGTACACCAGCACCAAAG
AGGTGCTGGACGCCACCCTGATCCACCAGAGCATCACCGGCCTGTACGAGACACGGATCGACCTGTCTCA
GCTGGGAGGCGACAAAAGGCCGGCGGCCACGAAAAAGGCCGGCCAGGCAAAAAAGAAAAAGGAATTCGGC
AGTGGAGAGGGCAGAGGAAGTCTGCTAACATGCGGTGACGTCGAGGAGAATCCTGGCCCAATGACCGAGT
ACAAGCCCACGGTGCGCCTCGCCACCCGCGACGACGTCCCCAGGGCCGTACGCACCCTCGCCGCCGCGTT
CGCCGACTACCCCGCCACGCGCCACACCGTCGATCCGGACCGCCACATCGAGCGGGTCACCGAGCTGCAA
GAACTCTTCCTCACGCGCGTCGGGCTCGACATCGGCAAGGTGTGGGTCGCGGACGACGGCGCCGCGGTGG
CGGTCTGGACCACGCCGGAGAGCGTCGAAGCGGGGGCGGTGTTCGCCGAGATCGGCCCGCGCATGGCCGA
GTTGAGCGGTTCCCGGCTGGCCGCGCAGCAACAGATGGAAGGCCTCCTGGCGCCGCACCGGCCCAAGGAG
CCCGCGTGGTTCCTGGCCACCGTCGGAGTCTCGCCCGACCACCAGGGCAAGGGTCTGGGCAGCGCCGTCG
TGCTCCCCGGAGTGGAGGCGGCCGAGCGCGCCGGGGTGCCCGCCTTCCTGGAGACCTCCGCGCCCCGCAA
CCTCCCCTTCTACGAGCGGCTCGGCTTCACCGTCACCGCCGACGTCGAGGTGCCCGAAGGACCGCGCACC
TGGTGCATGACCCGCAAGCCCGGTGCCTGAGAATTCTAACTAGAGCTCGCTGATCAGCCTCGACTGTGCC
TTCTAGTTGCCAGCCATCTGTTGTTTGCCCCTCCCCCGTGCCTTCCTTGACCCTGGAAGGTGCCACTCCC
ACTGTCCTTTCCTAATAAAATGAGGAAATTGCATCGCATTGTCTGAGTAGGTGTCATTCTATTCTGGGGG
GTGGGGTGGGGCAGGACAGCAAGGGGGAGGATTGGGAAGAGAATAGCAGGCATGCTGGGGAGCGGCCGCA
GGAACCCCTAGTGATGGAGTTGGCCACTCCCTCTCTGCGCGCTCGCTCGCTCACTGAGGCCGGGCGACCA
AAGGTCGCCCGACGCCCGGGCTTTGCCCGGGCGGCCTCAGTGAGCGAGCGAGCGCGCAGCTGCCTGCAGG
GGCGCCTGATGCGGTATTTTCTCCTTACGCATCTGTGCGGTATTTCACACCGCATA
[95 nt withheld, positions 6637-6731]
T
[46 nt withheld, positions 6733-6778]
C
[141 nt withheld, positions 6780-6920]
CCTTTGACGTTGGAGTCCACGTTCTTT
[37 nt withheld, positions 6948-6984]
ACTCTATCTCGGGCTATTCTTTTGATTTATAAGGGATTTTGCCGATTTCGGTCTATTGGTTAAAAAATGA
GCTGATTTAACAAAAATTTAACGCGAATTTTAACAAAATATTAACGTTTACAATTTTATGGTGCACTCTC
AGTACAATCTGCTCTGATGCCGCATAGTTAAGCCAGCCCCGACACCCGCCAACACCCGCTGACGCGCCCT
GACGGGCTTGTCTGCTCCCGGCATCCGCTTACAGACAAGCTGTGACCGTCTCCGGGAGCTGCATGTGTCA
GAGGTTTTCACCGTCATCACCGAAACGCGCGAGACGAAAGGGCCTCGTGATACGCCTATTTTTATAGGTT
AATGTCATGATAATAATGGTTTCTTAGACGTCAGGTGGCACTTTTCGGGGAAATGTGCGCGGAACCCCTA
TTTGTTTATTTTTCTAAATACATTCAAATATGTATCCGCTCATGAGACAATAACCCTGATAAATGCTTCA
ATAATATTGAAAAAGGAAGAGTATGAGTATTCAACATTTCCGTGTCGCCCTTATTCCCTTTTTTGCGGCA
TTTTGCCTTCCTGTTTTTGCTCACCCAGAAACGCTGGTGAAAGTAAAAGATGCTGAAGATCAGTTGGGTG
CACGAGTGGGTTACATCGAACTGGATCTCAACAGCGGTAAGATCCTTGAGAGTTTTCGCCCCGAAGAACG
TTTTCCAATGATGAGCACTTTTAAAGTTCTGCTATGTGGCGCGGTATTATCCCGTATTGACGCCGGGCAA
GAGCAACTCGGTCGCCGCATACACTATTCTCAGAATGACTTGGTTGAGTACTCACCAGTCACAGAAAAGC
ATCTTACGGATGGCATGACAGTAAGAGAATTATGCAGTGCTGCCATAACCATGAGTGATAACACTGCGGC
CAACTTACTTCTGACAACGATCGGAGGACCGAAGGAGCTAACCGCTTTTTTGCACAACATGGGGGATCAT
GTAACTCGCCTTGATCGTTGGGAACCGGAGCTGAATGAAGCCATACCAAACGACGAGCGTGACACCACGA
TGCCTGTAGCAATGGCAACAACGTTGCGCAAACTATTAACTGGCGAACTACTTACTCTAGCTTCCCGGCA
ACAATTAATAGACTGGATGGAGGCGGATAAAGTTGCAGGACCACTTCTGCGCTCGGCCCTTCCGGCTGGC
TGGTTTATTGCTGATAAATCTGGAGCCGGTGAGCGTGGAAGCCGCGGTATCATTGCAGCACTGGGGCCAG
ATGGTAAGCCCTCCCGTATCGTAGTTATCTACACGACGGGGAGTCAGGCAACTATGGATGAACGAAATAG
ACAGATCGCTGAGATAGGTGCCTCACTGATTAAGCATTGGTAACTGTCAGACCAAGTTTACTCATATATA
CTTTAGATTGATTTAAAACTTCATTTTTAATTTAAAAGGATCTAGGTGAAGATCCTTTTTGATAATCTCA
TGACCAAAATCCCTTAACGTGAGTTTTCGTTCCACTGAGCGTCAGACCCCGTAGAAAAGATCAAAGGATC
TTCTTGAGATCCTTTTTTTCTGCGCGTAATCTGCTGCTTGCAAACAAAAAAACCACCGCTACCAGCGGTG
GTTTGTTTGCCGGATCAAGAGCTACCAACTCTTTTTCCGAAGGTAACTGGCTTCAGCAGAGCGCAGATAC
CAAATACTGTTCTTCTAGTGTAGCCGTAGTTAGGCCACCACTTCAAGAACTCTGTAGCACCGCCTACATA
CCTCGCTCTGCTAATCCTGTTACCAGTGGCTGCTGCCAGTGGCGATAAGTCGTGTCTTACCGGGTTGGAC
TCAAGACGATAGTTACCGGATAAGGCGCAGCGGTCGGGCTGAACGGGGGGTTCGTGCACACAGCCCAGCT
TGGAGCGAACGACCTACACCGAACTGAGATACCTACAGCGTGAGCTATGAGAAAGCGCCACGCTTCCCGA
AGGGAGAAAGGCGGACAGGTATCCGGTAAGCGGCAGGGTCGGAACAGGAGAGCGCACGAGGGAGCTTCCA
GGGGGAAACGCCTGGTATCTTTATAGTCCTGTCGGGTTTCGCCACCTCTGACTTGAGCGTCGATTTTTGT
GATGCTCGTCAGGGGGGCGGAGCCTATGGAAAAACGCCAGCAACGCGGCCTTTTTACGGTTCCTGGCCTT
TTGCTGGCCTTTTGCTCACATGT
Features (pLannotate 1.2.2; 19 found; start..end, strand, type, name):
      1..241     +  promoter       U6 promoter: RNA polymerase III promoter for human U6 snRNA
    271..346     +  misc_RNA       gRNA scaffold: guide RNA scaffold for the Streptococcus pyogenes CRISPR/Cas9 system
    353..396     +  misc_RNA       gRNA scaffold (fragment): guide RNA scaffold for the Streptococcus pyogenes CRISPR/Cas9 system
    443..728     +  enhancer       CMV enhancer: human cytomegalovirus immediate early enhancer; contains an 18-bp deletion relative to the standard CMV enhancer
    730..1007    +  promoter       chicken β-actin promoter: No description available
   1008..1235    +  intron         hybrid intron: hybrid between chicken β-actin (CBA) and minute virus of mice (MMV) introns (Gray et al., 2011)
   1373..2974    +  CDS            Cas9(N): N-terminal portion of Streptococcus pyogenes Cas9 (Zetsche et al., 2015)
   2975..5473    +  CDS            Cas9(C): C-terminal portion of Streptococcus pyogenes Cas9 (Zetsche et al., 2015)
   5474..5521    +  CDS            nucleoplasmin NLS: bipartite nuclear localization signal from nucleoplasmin
   5591..6190    +  CDS            PuroR (fragment): puromycin N-acetyltransferase; pac from Streptomyces; confers resistance to puromycin
   6224..6335    +  polyA_signal   bGH poly(A) signal: bovine growth hormone polyadenylation signal
   6440..6580    +  repeat_region  AAV2 ITR: inverted terminal repeat of adeno-associated virus serotype 2 inverted
   6585..6636    -  misc_feature   bom (fragment): basis of mobility region from pBR322
   6655..7110    +  rep_origin     f1 ori (sequence partly withheld): f1 bacteriophage origin of replication; arrow indicates direction of (+) strand synthesis
   7111..7160    -  misc_feature   bom (fragment): basis of mobility region from pBR322
   7262..7297    -  CDS            rop (fragment): Rop protein, which maintains plasmids at low copy number; rop
   7392..7496    +  promoter       AmpR promoter: bla
   7497..8357    +  CDS            AmpR: β-lactamase; bla; confers resistance to ampicillin, carbenicillin, and related antibiotics
   8528..9116    +  rep_origin     ori: high-copy-number ColE1/pMB1/pBR322/pUC origin of replication
