[The description below was written by a language model from this plasmid's Addgene catalogue record and pLannotate feature annotations shown in this document.]
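Description:
px459-H3f3a KO sgRNA is an all-in-one CRISPR/Cas9 mammalian expression plasmid built on the px459 backbone and designed to knock out the mouse histone H3.3 gene H3f3a in mouse embryonic stem cells. It is propagated in E. coli through a high-copy ColE1/pUC-type origin with ampicillin selection (AmpR under its own promoter), and it also carries an f1 phage origin. The catalogue lists a total size of 9,194 bp, whereas the sequenced record behind the feature table is 9,177 nt; the record does not explain this small difference.

The plasmid contains two expression units. A human U6 RNA polymerase III promoter drives a single guide RNA made up of a 20-nt spacer targeting H3f3a, cloned through the BbsI sites, fused to the Streptococcus pyogenes gRNA scaffold. A second, partial scaffold fragment is annotated just downstream. The second unit uses a hybrid CBh-type promoter (CMV enhancer, chicken β-actin promoter and a hybrid intron) to express S. pyogenes Cas9. The annotation splits Cas9 into contiguous N- and C-terminal portions that together form the full coding sequence. A nucleoplasmin bipartite nuclear localization signal follows Cas9, then a puromycin N-acetyltransferase coding sequence, and the unit ends with a bGH polyadenylation signal. The linker between Cas9 and PuroR is not annotated in the table.

An AAV2 inverted terminal repeat sits after the cassette, but only one is annotated. Transfected cells express the nuclease, the guide and the resistance marker together, so puromycin can be used to enrich for cells that took up the plasmid before H3f3a-disrupted clones are isolated.
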