Addgene plasmid #186940: px459-H3f3a KO sgRNA
Purpose: H3f3a KO in mouse ES cells
Depositing lab: Zhiguo Zhang. Depositing organization: Columbia University. Publication: Stable inheritance of H3.3-containing nucleosomes during mitotic cell divisions. Xu X, Duan S, Hua X, Li Z, He R, Zhaang Z. Nat Commun. 2022 May 6;13(1):2514. doi: 10.1038/s41467-022-30298-4. PubMed 35523900.
Backbone
  Vector backbone: px459
  Backbone size w/o insert (bp): 9174
  Total vector size (bp): 9194
  Vector type: Mammalian Expression, Mouse Targeting, CRISPR
  Selectable markers: Puromycin
Growth in bacteria
  Bacterial resistance: Ampicillin, 100 μg/mL
  Growth temperature: 37°C
  Growth strain: DH5alpha
  Copy number: Unknown
Gene/Insert
  Gene/Insert name: H3f3a KO sgRNA
  gRNA/shRNA sequence: TAGAAATACCTGTAACGATG
  Species: M. musculus (mouse)
  Entrez Gene: H3f3a (a.k.a. EyeLinc14, H3-3a, H3-3b, H3.3A)
  Promoter: U6
  Cloning method: Restriction Enzyme; 5′ cloning site BbsI (not destroyed); 3′ cloning site BbsI (not destroyed)
  Sequencing primers: 5′ TTTATGGCGAGGCGGCGG
Terms and licenses: Academic/Nonprofit Terms; Industry Terms: Not Available to Industry
How to cite: px459-H3f3a KO sgRNA was a gift from Zhiguo Zhang (Addgene plasmid # 186940 ; http://n2t.net/addgene:186940 ; RRID:Addgene_186940)
